Addgene plasmid #120657: Smp_103610-Cd4-bio-His
Purpose: Expression of recombinant S. mansoni protein
Depositing lab: Gavin Wright. Depositing organization: Wellcome Sanger Institute. Publication: A library of cell-surface and secreted proteins from Schistosoma mansoni identifies early serological markers of infection. Cécile Crosnier, Anna V. Protasio, Gabriel Rinaldi, Shona Wilson, Matthew Berriman, Gavin J. Wright. bioRXiv 10.1101/593616.
Backbone
  Vector backbone: pTT3
  Backbone manufacturer: Yves Durocher, NRC
  Backbone size w/o insert (bp): 6686
  Vector type: Mammalian Expression
Growth in bacteria
  Bacterial resistance: Ampicillin, 100 μg/mL
  Growth temperature: 37°C
  Growth strain: DH5alpha
  Copy number: High Copy
Gene/Insert
  Gene/Insert name: Smp_103610
  Species: Schistosoma mansoni
  Insert size (bp): 970
  Entrez Gene: Smp_103610 (a.k.a. Smp_103610)
  Promoter: CMV
  Tag / fusion protein: ratCd4(d3+4)-bio-6His (C terminal on backbone)
  Cloning method: Restriction Enzyme; 5′ cloning site NotI (not destroyed); 3′ cloning site AscI (not destroyed)
Terms and licenses: Academic/Nonprofit Terms; Industry Terms: Not Available to Industry
How to cite: Smp_103610-Cd4-bio-His was a gift from Gavin Wright (Addgene plasmid # 120657 ; http://n2t.net/addgene:120657 ; RRID:Addgene_120657)
