[The description below was written by a language model from this plasmid's Addgene catalogue record and pLannotate feature annotations shown in this document.]
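Description:
Smp_103610-Cd4-bio-His is a mammalian expression plasmid built on the pTT3 backbone for producing a recombinant, secreted form of the Schistosoma mansoni protein Smp_103610. It is maintained in E. coli through a high-copy ColE1/pUC-type origin and selected with ampicillin via the β-lactamase gene. The backbone also carries a fragment of the Epstein-Barr virus oriP element, which supports episomal maintenance and enhanced transient expression in mammalian cells that supply EBNA1. Remnant lac regulatory elements and small gene fragments in the feature table appear to be backbone leftovers without a role in expression.

Transcription is driven by the CMV immediate early enhancer and promoter, which span the plasmid's numbering origin, followed by adenovirus-derived leader sequences and a chimeric intron fragment that promote efficient processing of the transcript. The open reading frame begins with a mouse immunoglobulin heavy chain signal sequence that directs the product into the secretory pathway. This is followed by the parasite insert, cloned between retained NotI and AscI sites; the annotation matches it to a S. mansoni thiol protease described as a digestive enzyme. Its C terminus is fused to backbone-encoded rat Cd4 domains 3 and 4, a biotinylation sequence and a six-histidine tag, although only the Cd4 portion was picked up by the automated annotation. A rabbit β-globin polyadenylation signal ends the unit.

The Cd4 domains provide a common antibody-recognisable handle, the bio tag permits capture on streptavidin surfaces, and the His tag allows nickel affinity purification. The plasmid belongs to a library of S. mansoni cell-surface and secreted proteins used to identify early serological markers of infection.
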