Features (pLannotate 1.2.2; 19 found; start..end, strand, type, name):
      2..201     +  promoter       CMV promoter: human cytomegalovirus (CMV) immediate early promoter
    269..307     +  misc_feature   Ad SA (fragment): adenovirus major late transcript splice acceptor (Friedrich and Soriano, 1991)
    340..549     -  CDS            PTP (fragment): TERM_ADE02 - Experimental evidence at protein level: Swiss-Prot protein existence level 1. Protein covalently bound to the viral DNA that acts as a primer for viral genomic replication by DNA strand displacement. Assembles on the viral origin of replication in an initiation complex with viral polymerase, DBP, host NFIA and host POU2F1/OCT1. During initiation, the polymerase covalently couples the first dCTP with Ser- 580 of pTP. The terminal protein stimulates the template activity over 20 fold compared to protein-free templates. Neo-synthesized viral genomes are linked to two preterminal prot
    580..669     +  intron         chimeric intron (fragment): chimera between introns from adenovirus and immunoglobulin heavy chain genes
    688..734     +  CDS            IgH signal sequence (fragment): signal sequence from the mouse immunoglobulin heavy chain variable region
    775..1782    +  CDS            CYSP_SCHMA: Experimental evidence at transcript level: Swiss-Prot protein existence level 2. Thiol protease. Has a role as a digestive enzyme. From Schistosoma mansoni (Blood fluke).
   1783..2343    +  CDS            Cd4 (fragment): CD4_RAT - Experimental evidence at protein level: Swiss-Prot protein existence level 1. Integral membrane glycoprotein that plays an essential role in the immune response and serves multiple functions in responses against both external and internal offenses. In T-cells, functions primarily as a coreceptor for MHC class II molecule:peptide complex. The antigens presented by class II peptides are derived from extracellular proteins while class I peptides are derived from cytosolic proteins. Interacts simultaneously with the T-cell receptor (TCR) and the MHC class II presented by antigen presenti
   2503..2558    +  polyA_signal   β-globin poly(A) signal: rabbit β-globin polyadenylation signal (Gil and Proudfoot, 1987)
   3072..4753    -  rep_origin     oriP (fragment): Epstein-Barr virus oriP replication origin (Yates et al., 2000)
   4880..4984    +  promoter       AmpR promoter: bla
   4985..5845    +  CDS            AmpR: β-lactamase; bla; confers resistance to ampicillin, carbenicillin, and related antibiotics
   6016..6604    +  rep_origin     ori: high-copy-number ColE1/pMB1/pBR322/pUC origin of replication
   6787..6879    +  CDS            lacI (fragment): lac repressor; lacI; The lac repressor binds to the lac operator to inhibit transcription in E. coli. This inhibition can be relieved by adding lactose or isopropyl-β-D-thiogalactopyranoside (IPTG).
   6892..6913    +  protein_bind   CAP binding site: CAP binding activates transcription in the presence of cAMP. E. coli catabolite activator protein
   6928..6958    +  promoter       lac promoter: promoter for the E. coli lac operon
   6966..6982    +  protein_bind   lac operator: The lac repressor binds to the lac operator to inhibit transcription in E. coli. This inhibition can be relieved by adding lactose or isopropyl-β-D-thiogalactopyranoside (IPTG). lac repressor encoded by lacI
   7052..7068    +  promoter       tet promoter (fragment): E. coli promoter for tetracycline efflux protein gene
   7078..7103    -  CDS            bla(M) (fragment): β-lactamase lacking the signal sequence; bla(M); allows cytosolic expression of β-lactamase
   7277..7656    +  enhancer       CMV enhancer: human cytomegalovirus immediate early enhancer
>Addgene plasmid #120657 | Smp_103610-Cd4-bio-His | addgene full sequence | sequence record 234482 | Addgene NGS Result
GTGATGCGGTTTTGGCAGTACACCAATGGGCGTGGATAGCGGTTTGACTCACGGGGATTTCCAAGTCTCC
ACCCCATTGACGTCAATGGGAGTTTGTTTTGGCACCAAAATCAACGGGACTTTCCAAAATGTCGTAATAA
CCCCGCCCCGTTGACGCAAATGGGCGGTAGGCGTGTACGGTGGGAGGTCTATATAAGCAGAGCTCGTTTA
GTGAACCGTCAGATCCTCACTCTCTTCCGCATCGCTGTCTGCGAGGGCCAGCTGTTGGGCTCGCGGTTGA
GGACAAACTCTTCGCGGTCTTTCCAGTACTCTTGGATCGGAAACCCGTCGGCCTCCGAACGGTACTCCGC
CACCGAGGGACCTGAGCGAGTCCGCATCGACCGGATCGGAAAACCTCTCGAGAAAGGCGTCTAACCAGTC
ACAGTCGCAAGGTAGGCTGAGCACCGTGGCGGGCGGCAGCGGGTGGCGGTCGGGGTTGTTTCTGGCGGAG
GTGCTGCTGATGATGTAATTAAAGTAGGCGGTCTTGAGACGGCGGATGGTCGAGGTGAGGTGTGGCAGGC
TTGAGATCCAGCTGTTGGGGTGAGTACTCCCTCTCAAAAGCGGGCATTACTTCTGCGCTAAGATTGTCAG
TTTCCAAAAACGAGGAGGATTTGATATTCACCTGGCCCGATCTGGCCATACACTTGAGTGACAATGACAT
CCACTTTGCCTTTCTCTCCACAGGTGTCCACTCCCAGGTCCAAGTTTGCCACCATGGAGTTTCAGACCCA
GGTACTCATGTCCCTGCTGCTCTGCATGTCTGGTGCGGCCGCCCACATCAGCGTGAAGAACGAGAAGTTC
GAGCCCCTGAGCGACGACATCATCAGCTACATCAACGAGCACCCCAACGCCGGCTGGCGGGCTGAGAAGT
CCAACCGGTTCCACAGCCTGGACGACGCCCGGATCCAGATGGGCGCCAGAAGAGAGGAACCCGACCTGCG
GAGAACCAGACGGCCCACCGTGGACCACAACGACTGGAACGTGGAAATCCCCAGCAGCTTCGACAGCCGG
AAGAAATGGCCCCGGTGCAAGTCTATCGCCACCATCCGGGACCAGAGCAGATGCGGCAGCTGCTGGGCCT
TTGGCGCCGTGGAAGCCATGAGCGACAGAAGCTGCATCCAGAGCGGCGGCAAGCAGAACGTGGAACTGAG
CGCCGTGGACCTGCTGAGCTGCTGCGAGTCTTGTGGCCTGGGCTGCGAGGGCGGAATCCTGGGCCCTGCC
TGGGACTACTGGGTCAAAGAGGGCATCGTCACCGGCAGCAGCAAAGAGAACCACACCGGCTGCGAGCCCT
ACCCATTCCCCAAGTGCGAGCACCACACCAAGGGCAAGTACCCCCCCTGCGGCAGCAAGATCTACAAGAC
CCCCAGATGCAAGCAGACCTGCCAGAAGAAGTACAAGACACCCTACACCCAGGACAAGCACCGGGGCAAG
AGCAGCTACAACGTGAAGAATGACGAGAAGGCCATCCAGAAAGAAATCATGAAGTACGGCCCCGTCGAGG
CCGGCTTTACCGTGTACGAGGACTTCCTGAACTACAAGAGCGGCATCTACAAGCACATCACCGGCGAGAC
ACTGGGCGGCCACGCCATCAGAATCATCGGCTGGGGCGTGGAAAACAAGACCCCTTACTGGCTGATCGCC
AACAGCTGGAACGAGGACTGGGGCGAGAACGGCTACTTCCGGATCGTGCGGGGCAGGGACGAGTGCAGCA
TCGAGAGCGAAGTGACCGCCGGCAGAATCAATGGCGCGCCGTCGACCTCCATCACGGCCTATAAGAGTGA
GGGGGAGTCAGCGGAGTTCTCCTTCCCACTCAACCTTGGAGAGGAAAGCCTGCAGGGAGAGTTGAGATGG
AAGGCAGAGAAGGCTCCTTCTTCCCAGTCCTGGATCACCTTCTCCCTAAAGAACCAAAAGGTGTCTGTGC
AGAAGTCTACTAGCAACCCCAAGTTCCAGCTGTCCGAAACGCTCCCACTCACCCTTCAGATACCCCAGGT
CTCCCTTCAGTTTGCTGGTTCTGGCAACCTGACCCTGACTCTGGACAGAGGGATACTGTATCAGGAAGTG
AACCTGGTGGTGATGAAAGTGACTCAGCCCGACAGCAACACTTTGACCTGTGAGGTGATGGGACCCACCT
CACCCAAGATGAGACTGATCTTGAAGCAGGAGAATCAGGAGGCCAGGGTCTCCAGGCAGGAGAAAGTGAT
TCAAGTGCAGGCCCCTGAAGCAGGGGTGTGGCAATGTCTACTGAGTGAAGGTGAAGAGGTCAAGATGGAC
TCCAAGATCCAGGTTTTATCCAAAGGGTTGAATTCCGGCAGCCTGCACCACATCCTGGACGCCCAGAAGA
TGCTGTGGAACCACAGGGACAGGAACCTGCCTCCTCTGGCCCCTCTGGGCCCCCACCACCATCACCACCA
TTGAGTCTAGACACGTGATTAATTAAGGATCCCCCGACCTCGACCTCTGGCTAATAAAGGAAATTTATTT
TCATTGCAATAGTGTGTTGGAATTTTTTGTGTCTCTCACTCGGAAGGACATATGGGAGGGCAAATCATTT
GGTCGAGATCCCTCGGAGATCTCTAGCTAGAGGATCGATCCCCGCCCCGGACGAACTAAACCTGACTACG
ACATCTCTGCCCCTTCTTCGCGGGGCAGTGCATGTAATCCCTTCAGTTGGTTGGTACAACTTGCCAACTG
GGCCCTGTTCCACATGTGACACGGGGGGGGACCAAACACAAAGGGGTTCTCTGACTGTAGTTGACATCCT
TATAAATGGATGTGCACATTTGCCAACACTGAGTGGCTTTCATCCTGGAGCAGACTTTGCAGTCTGTGGA
CTGCAACACAACATTGCCTTTATGTGTAACTCTTGGCTGAAGCTCTTACACCAATGCTGGGGGACATGTA
CCTCCCAGGGGCCCAGGAAGACTACGGGAGGCTACACCAACGTCAATCAGAGGGGCCTGTGTAGCTACCG
ATAAGCGGACCCTCAAGAGGGCATTAGCAATAGTGTTTATAAGGCCCCCTTGTTAACCCTAAACGGGTAG
CATATGCTTCCCGGGTAGTAGTATATACTATCCAGACTAACCCTAATTCAATAGCATATGTTACCCAACG
GGAAGCATATGCTATCGAATTAGGGTTAGTAAAAGGGTCCTAAGGAACAGCGATATCTCCCACCCCATGA
GCTGTCACGGTTTTATTTACATGGGGTCAGGATTCCACGAGGGTAGTGAACCATTTTAGTCACAAGGGCA
GTGGCTGAAGATCAAGGAGCGGGCAGTGAACTCTCCTGAATCTTCGCCTGCTTCTTCATTCTCCTTCGTT
TAGCTAATAGAATAACTGCTGAGTTGTGAACAGTAAGGTGTATGTGAGGTGCTCGAAAACAAGGTTTCAG
GTGACGCCCCCAGAATAAAATTTGGACGGGGGGTTCAGTGGTGGCATTGTGCTATGACACCAATATAACC
CTCACAAACCCCTTGGGCAATAAATACTAGTGTAGGAATGAAACATTCTGAATATCTTTAACAATAGAAA
TCCATGGGGTGGGGACAAGCCGTAAAGACTGGATGTCCATCTCACACGAATTTATGGCTATGGGCAACAC
ATAATCCTAGTGCAATATGATACTGGGGTTATTAAGATGTGTCCCAGGCAGGGACCAAGACAGGTGAACC
ATGTTGTTACACTCTATTTGTAACAAGGGGAAAGAGAGTGGACGCCGACAGCAGCGGACTCCACTGGTTG
TCTCTAACACCCCCGAAAATTAAACGGGGCTCCACGCCAATGGGGCCCATAAACAAAGACAAGTGGCCAC
TCTTTTTTTTGAAATTGTGGAGTGGGGGCACGCGTCAGCCCCCACACGCCGCCCTGCGGTTTTGGACTGT
AAAATAAGGGTGTAATAACTTGGCTGATTGTAACCCCGCTAACCACTGCGGTCAAACCACTTGCCCACAA
AACCACTAATGGCACCCCGGGGAATACCTGCATAAGTAGGTGGGCGGGCCAAGATAGGGGCGCGATTGCT
GCGATCTGGAGGACAAATTACACACACTTGCGCCTGAGCGCCAAGCACAGGGTTGTTGGTCCTCATATTC
ACGAGGTCGCTGAGAGCACGGTGGGCTAATGTTGCCATGGGTAGCATATACTACCCAAATATCTGGATAG
CATATGCTATCCTAATCTATATCTGGGTAGCATAGGCTATCCTAATCTATATCTGGGTAGCATATGCTAT
CCTAATCTATATCTGGGTAGTATATGCTATCCTAATTTATATCTGGGTAGCATAGGCTATCCTAATCTAT
ATCTGGGTAGCATATGCTATCCTAATCTATATCTGGGTAGTATATGCTATCCTAATCTGTATCCGGGTAG
CATATGCTATCCTAATAGAGATTAGGGTAGTATATGCTATCCTAATTTATATCTGGGTAGCATATACTAC
CCAAATATCTGGATAGCATATGCTATCCTAATCTATATCTGGGTAGCATATGCTATCCTAATCTATATCT
GGGTAGCATAGGCTATCCTAATCTATATCTGGGTAGCATATGCTATCCTAATCTATATCTGGGTAGTATA
TGCTATCCTAATTTATATCTGGGTAGCATAGGCTATCCTAATCTATATCTGGGTAGCATATGCTATCCTA
ATCTATATCTGGGTAGTATATGCTATCCTAATCTGTATCCGGGTAGCATATGCTATCCTCATGATAAGCT
GTCAAACATGAGAATTTTCTTGAAGACGAAAGGGCCTCGTGATACGCCTATTTTTATAGGTTAATGTCAT
GATAATAATGGTTTCTTAGACGTCAGGTGGCACTTTTCGGGGAAATGTGCGCGGAACCCCTATTTGTTTA
TTTTTCTAAATACATTCAAATATGTATCCGCTCATGAGACAATAACCCTGATAAATGCTTCAATAATATT
GAAAAAGGAAGAGTATGAGTATTCAACATTTCCGTGTCGCCCTTATTCCCTTTTTTGCGGCATTTTGCCT
TCCTGTTTTTGCTCACCCAGAAACGCTGGTGAAAGTAAAAGATGCTGAAGATCAGTTGGGTGCACGAGTG
GGTTACATCGAACTGGATCTCAACAGCGGTAAGATCCTTGAGAGTTTTCGCCCCGAAGAACGTTTTCCAA
TGATGAGCACTTTTAAAGTTCTGCTATGTGGCGCGGTATTATCCCGTGTTGACGCCGGGCAAGAGCAACT
CGGTCGCCGCATACACTATTCTCAGAATGACTTGGTTGAGTACTCACCAGTCACAGAAAAGCATCTTACG
GATGGCATGACAGTAAGAGAATTATGCAGTGCTGCCATAACCATGAGTGATAACACTGCGGCCAACTTAC
TTCTGACAACGATCGGAGGACCGAAGGAGCTAACCGCTTTTTTGCACAACATGGGGGATCATGTAACTCG
CCTTGATCGTTGGGAACCGGAGCTGAATGAAGCCATACCAAACGACGAGCGTGACACCACGATGCCTGCA
GCAATGGCAACAACGTTGCGCAAACTATTAACTGGCGAACTACTTACTCTAGCTTCCCGGCAACAATTAA
TAGACTGGATGGAGGCGGATAAAGTTGCAGGACCACTTCTGCGCTCGGCCCTTCCGGCTGGCTGGTTTAT
TGCTGATAAATCTGGAGCCGGTGAGCGTGGGTCTCGCGGTATCATTGCAGCACTGGGGCCAGATGGTAAG
CCCTCCCGTATCGTAGTTATCTACACGACGGGGAGTCAGGCAACTATGGATGAACGAAATAGACAGATCG
CTGAGATAGGTGCCTCACTGATTAAGCATTGGTAACTGTCAGACCAAGTTTACTCATATATACTTTAGAT
TGATTTAAAACTTCATTTTTAATTTAAAAGGATCTAGGTGAAGATCCTTTTTGATAATCTCATGACCAAA
ATCCCTTAACGTGAGTTTTCGTTCCACTGAGCGTCAGACCCCGTAGAAAAGATCAAAGGATCTTCTTGAG
ATCCTTTTTTTCTGCGCGTAATCTGCTGCTTGCAAACAAAAAAACCACCGCTACCAGCGGTGGTTTGTTT
GCCGGATCAAGAGCTACCAACTCTTTTTCCGAAGGTAACTGGCTTCAGCAGAGCGCAGATACCAAATACT
GTTCTTCTAGTGTAGCCGTAGTTAGGCCACCACTTCAAGAACTCTGTAGCACCGCCTACATACCTCGCTC
TGCTAATCCTGTTACCAGTGGCTGCTGCCAGTGGCGATAAGTCGTGTCTTACCGGGTTGGACTCAAGACG
ATAGTTACCGGATAAGGCGCAGCGGTCGGGCTGAACGGGGGGTTCGTGCACACAGCCCAGCTTGGAGCGA
ACGACCTACACCGAACTGAGATACCTACAGCGTGAGCTATGAGAAAGCGCCACGCTTCCCGAAGGGAGAA
AGGCGGACAGGTATCCGGTAAGCGGCAGGGTCGGAACAGGAGAGCGCACGAGGGAGCTTCCAGGGGGAAA
CGCCTGGTATCTTTATAGTCCTGTCGGGTTTCGCCACCTCTGACTTGAGCGTCGATTTTTGTGATGCTCG
TCAGGGGGGCGGAGCCTATGGAAAAACGCCAGCAACGCGGCCTTTTTACGGTTCCTGGCCTTTTGCTGGC
CTTTTGCTCACATGTTCTTTCCTGCGTTATCCCCTGATTCTGTGGATAACCGTATTACCGCCTTTGAGTG
AGCTGATACCGCTCGCCGCAGCCGAACGACCGAGCGCAGCGAGTCAGTGAGCGAGGAAGCGGAAGAGCGC
CCAATACGCAAACCGCCTCTCCCCGCGCGTTGGCCGATTCATTAATGCAGCTGGCACGACAGGTTTCCCG
ACTGGAAAGCGGGCAGTGAGCGCAACGCAATTAATGTGAGTTAGCTCACTCATTAGGCACCCCAGGCTTT
ACACTTTATGCTTCCGGCTCGTATGTTGTGTGGAATTGTGAGCGGATAACAATTTCACACAGGAAACAGC
TATGACCATGATTACGCCAAGCTCTAGCTAGAGGTCGACCAATTCTCATGTTTGACAGCTTATCATCGCA
GATCCGGGCAACGTTGTTGCCATTGCTGCAGGCGCAGAACTGGTAGGTATGGAAGATCTATACATTGAAT
CAATATTGGCAATTAGCCATATTAGTCATTGGTTATATAGCATAAATCAATATTGGCTATTGGCCATTGC
ATACGTTGTATCTATATCATAATATGTACATTTATATTGGCTCATGTCCAATATGACCGCCATGTTGACA
TTGATTATTGACTAGTTATTAATAGTAATCAATTACGGGGTCATTAGTTCATAGCCCATATATGGAGTTC
CGCGTTACATAACTTACGGTAAATGGCCCGCCTGGCTGACCGCCCAACGACCCCCGCCCATTGACGTCAA
TAATGACGTATGTTCCCATAGTAACGCCAATAGGGACTTTCCATTGACGTCAATGGGTGGAGTATTTACG
GTAAACTGCCCACTTGGCAGTACATCAAGTGTATCATATGCCAAGTCCGCCCCCTATTGACGTCAATGAC
GGTAAATGGCCCGCCTGGCATTATGCCCAGTACATGACCTTACGGGACTTTCCTACTTGGCAGTACATCT
ACGTATTAGTCATCGCTATTACCATG
